>Addgene plasmid #79602 | FUGW-d2GFP-200 | depositor full sequence | sequence record 152507 | FUGW-d2GFP-200 sequence 10312 bps
GTCGACGGATCGGGAGATCTCCCGATCCCCTATGGTGCACTCTCAGTACAATCTGCTCTGATGCCGCATA
GTTAAGCCAGTATCTGCTCCCTGCTTGTGTGTTGGAGGTCGCTGAGTAGTGCGCGAGCAAAATTTAAGCT
ACAACAAGGCAAGGCTTGACCGACAATTGCATGAAGAATCTGCTTAGGGTTAGGCGTTTTGCGCTGCTTC
GCGATGTACGGGCCAGATATACGCGTTGACATTGATTATTGACTAGTTATTAATAGTAATCAATTACGGG
GTCATTAGTTCATAGCCCATATATGGAGTTCCGCGTTACATAACTTACGGTAAATGGCCCGCCTGGCTGA
CCGCCCAACGACCCCCGCCCATTGACGTCAATAATGACGTATGTTCCCATAGTAACGCCAATAGGGACTT
TCCATTGACGTCAATGGGTGGACTATTTACGGTAAACTGCCCACTTGGCAGTACATCAAGTGTATCATAT
GCCAAGTACGCCCCCTATTGACGTCAATGACGGTAAATGGCCCGCCTGGCATTATGCCCAGTACATGACC
TTACGGGACTTTCCTACTTGGCAGTACATCTACGTATTAGTCATCGCTATTACCATGGTGATGCGGTTTT
GGCAGTACACCAATGGGCGTGGATAGCGGTTTGACTCACGGGGATTTCCAAGTCTCCACCCCATTGACGT
CAATGGGAGTTTGTTTTGGCACCAAAATCAACGGGACTTTCCAAAATGTCGTAACAACTCCGCCCCATTG
ACGCAAATGGGCGGTAGGCGTGTACGGTGGGAGGTCTCTGTACTGGGTCTCTCTGGTTAGACCAGATCTG
AGCCTGGGAGCTCTCTGGCTAACTAGGGAACCCACTGCTTAAGCCTCAATAAAGCTTGCCTTGAGTGCTT
CAAGTAGTGTGTGCCCGTCTGTTGTGTGACTCTGGTAACTAGAGATCCCTCAGACCCTTTTAGTCAGTGT
GGAAAATCTCTAGCAGTGGCGCCCGAACAGGGACTTGAAAGCGAAAGGGAAACCAGAGGAGCTCTCTCGA
CGCAGGACTCGGCTTGCTGAAGCGCGCACGGCAAGAGGCGAGGGGCGGCGACTGGTGAGTACGCCAAAAA
TTTTGACTAGCGGAGGCTAGAAGGAGAGAGATGGGTGCGAGAGCGTCAGTATTAAGCGGGGGAGAATTAG
ATCGCGATGGGAAAAAATTCGGTTAAGGCCAGGGGGAAAGAAAAAATATAAATTAAAACATATAGTATGG
GCAAGCAGGGAGCTAGAACGATTCGCAGTTAATCCTGGCCTGTTAGAAACATCAGAAGGCTGTAGACAAA
TACTGGGACAGCTACAACCATCCCTTCAGACAGGATCAGAAGAACTTAGATCATTATATAATACAGTAGC
AACCCTCTATTGTGTGCATCAAAGGATAGAGATAAAAGACACCAAGGAAGCTTTAGACAAGATAGAGGAA
GAGCAAAACAAAAGTAAGACCACCGCACAGCAAGCGGCCGCTGATCTTCAGACCTGGAGGAGGAGATATG
AGGGACAATTGGAGAAGTGAATTATATAAATATAAAGTAGTAAAAATTGAACCATTAGGAGTAGCACCCA
CCAAGGCAAAGAGAAGAGTGGTGCAGAGAGAAAAAAGAGCAGTGGGAATAGGAGCTTTGTTCCTTGGGTT
CTTGGGAGCAGCAGGAAGCACTATGGGCGCAGCGTCAATGACGCTGACGGTACAGGCCAGACAATTATTG
TCTGGTATAGTGCAGCAGCAGAACAATTTGCTGAGGGCTATTGAGGCGCAACAGCATCTGTTGCAACTCA
CAGTCTGGGGCATCAAGCAGCTCCAGGCAAGAATCCTGGCTGTGGAAAGATACCTAAAGGATCAACAGCT
CCTGGGGATTTGGGGTTGCTCTGGAAAACTCATTTGCACCACTGCTGTGCCTTGGAATGCTAGTTGGAGT
AATAAATCTCTGGAACAGATTTGGAATCACACGACCTGGATGGAGTGGGACAGAGAAATTAACAATTACA
CAAGCTTAATACACTCCTTAATTGAAGAATCGCAAAACCAGCAAGAAAAGAATGAACAAGAATTATTGGA
ATTAGATAAATGGGCAAGTTTGTGGAATTGGTTTAACATAACAAATTGGCTGTGGTATATAAAATTATTC
ATAATGATAGTAGGAGGCTTGGTAGGTTTAAGAATAGTTTTTGCTGTACTTTCTATAGTGAATAGAGTTA
GGCAGGGATATTCACCATTATCGTTTCAGACCCACCTCCCAACCCCGAGGGGACCCGACAGGCCCGAAGG
AATAGAAGAAGAAGGTGGAGAGAGAGACAGAGACAGATCCATTCGATTAGTGAACGGATCGGCACTGCGT
GCGCCAATTCTGCAGACAAATGGCAGTATTCATCCACAATTTTAAAAGAAAAGGGGGGATTGGGGGGTAC
AGTGCAGGGGAAAGAATAGTAGAAATAATAGCAACAGACATACAAACTAAAGAATTACAAAAACAAATTA
CAAAAATTCAAAATTTTCGGGTTTATTACAGGGACAGCAGAGATCCAGTTTGGTTAATTAACCCGTGTCG
GCTCCAGATCTGGCCTCCGCGCCGGGTTTTGGCGCCTCCCGCGGGCGCCCCCCTCCTCACGGCGAGCGCT
GCCACGTCAGACGAAGGGCGCAGCGAGCGTCCTGATCCTTCCGCCCGGACGCTCAGGACAGCGGCCCGCT
GCTCATAAGACTCGGCCTTAGAACCCCAGTATCAGCAGAAGGACATTTTAGGACGGGACTTGGGTGACTC
TAGGGCACTGGTTTTCTTTCCAGAGAGCGGAACAGGCGAGGAAAAGTAGTCCCTTCTCGGCGATTCTGCG
GAGGGATCTCCGTGGGGCGGTGAACGCCGATGATTATATAAGGACGCGCCGGGTGTGGCACAGCTAGTTC
CGTCGCAGCCGGGATTTGGGTCGCGGTTCTTGTTTGTGGATCGCTGTGATCGTCACTTGGTGAGTAGCGG
GCTGCTGGGCTGGCCGGGGCTTTCGTGGCCGCCGGGCCGCTCGGTGGGACGGAAGCGTGTGGAGAGACCG
CCAAGGGCTGTAGTCTGGGTCCGCGAGCAAGGTTGCCCTGAACTGGGGGTTGGGGGGAGCGCACAAAATG
GCGGCTGTTCCCGAGTCTTGAATGGAAGACGCTTGTGAGGCGGGCTGTGAGGTCGTTGAAACAAGGTGGG
GGGCATGGTGGGCGGCAAGAACCCAAGGTCTTGAGGCCTTCGCTAATGCGGGAAAGCTCTTATTCGGGTG
AGATGGGCTGGGGCACCATCTGGGGACCCCTGACGTGAAGTTTGTCACTGACTGGAGAAACTCGGGTTTG
TCGTCTGTTGCGGGGGCGGCAGTTATGGCGGTGCCGTTGGGCAGTGCACCCGTACCTTTGGGAGCGCGCG
CCCTCGTCGTGTCGTGACGTCACCCGTTCTGTTGGCTTATAATGCAGGGTGGGGCCACCTGCCGGTAGGT
GTGCGGTAGGCTTTTCTCCGTCGCAGGACGCAGGGTTCGGGCCTAGGGTAGGCTCTCCTGAATCGACAGG
CGCCGGACCTCTGGTGAGGGGAGGGATAAGTGAGGCGTCAGTTTCTTTGGTCGGTTTTATGTACCTATCT
TCTTAAGTAGCTGAAGCTCCGGTTTTGAACTATGCGCTCGGGGTTGGCGAGTGTGTTTTGTGAAGTTTTT
TAGGCACCTTTTGAAATGTAATCATTTGGGTCAATATGTAATTTTCAGTGTTAGACTAGTAAATTGTCCG
CTAAATTCTGGCCGTTTTTGGCTTTTTTGTTAGACGAAGCTTGGGCTGCAGGTCGACTCTAGAGGATCCC
ACCATGGTGAGCAAGGGCGAGGAGCTGTTCACCGGGGTGGTGCCCATCCTGGTCGAGCTGGACGGCGACG
TAAACGGCCACAAGTTCAGCGTGTCCGGCGAGGGCGAGGGCGATGCCACCTACGGCAAGCTGACCCTGAA
GTTCATCTGCACCACCGGCAAGCTGCCCGTGCCCTGGCCCACCCTCGTGACCACCCTGACCTACGGCGTG
CAGTGCTTCAGCCGCTACCCCGACCACATGAAGCAGCACGACTTCTTCAAGTCCGCCATGCCCGAAGGCT
ACGTCCAGGAGCGCACCATCTTCTTCAAGGACGACGGCAACTACAAGACCCGCGCCGAGGTGAAGTTCGA
GGGCGACACCCTGGTGAACCGCATCGAGCTGAAGGGCATCGACTTCAAGGAGGACGGCAACATCCTGGGG
CACAAGCTGGAGTACAACTACAACAGCCACAACGTCTATATCATGGCCGACAAGCAGAAGAACGGCATCA
AGGTGAACTTCAAGATCCGCCACAACATCGAGGACGGCAGCGTGCAGCTCGCCGACCACTACCAGCAGAA
CACCCCCATCGGCGACGGCCCCGTGCTGCTGCCCGACAACCACTACCTGAGCACCCAGTCCGCCCTGAGC
AAAGACCCCAACGAGAAGCGCGATCACATGGTCCTGCTGGAGTTCGTGACCGCCGCCGGGATCACTCTCG
GCATGGACGAGCTGTACAAGAAGCTTAGCCATGGCTTCCCGCCGGAGGTGGAGGAGCAGGATGATGGCAC
GCTGCCCATGTCTTGTGCCCAGGAGAGCGGGATGGACCGTCACCCTGCAGCCTGTGCTTCTGCTAGGATC
AATGTGTAGGCGAATTCTGGAGGCTTGCTGAAGGCTGTAGCTAGGACATCGTTACGTCCAGTGTTAAGAG
AACTTAGAGAACTTCCATCTTTACGTCCAGTGTTAAGAGAACTTAGAGAACTTTCATCATTACGTCCAGT
ATTAAGAGAACTTAGAGAACTTTCCATCATTACGGCCAGTATTAAGAGAACTTAGAGAACTTACGGCATT
ACGTCCAGTATTAGCTAGCAGGACACAAGGCCTGTTACTAGCACTCACATGGAACAAATGGCCAATTCGA
TATCAAGCTTATCGATAATCAACCTCTGGATTACAAAATTTGTGAAAGATTGACTGGTATTCTTAACTAT
GTTGCTCCTTTTACGCTATGTGGATACGCTGCTTTAATGCCTTTGTATCATGCTATTGCTTCCCGTATGG
CTTTCATTTTCTCCTCCTTGTATAAATCCTGGTTGCTGTCTCTTTATGAGGAGTTGTGGCCCGTTGTCAG
GCAACGTGGCGTGGTGTGCACTGTGTTTGCTGACGCAACCCCCACTGGTTGGGGCATTGCCACCACCTGT
CAGCTCCTTTCCGGGACTTTCGCTTTCCCCCTCCCTATTGCCACGGCGGAACTCATCGCCCGCCTGCCTT
GCCCGCTGCTGGACAGGGGCTCGGCTGTTGGGCACTGACAATTCCGTGGTGTTGTCGGGGAAATCATCGT
CCTTTCCTTGGCTGCTCGCCTGTGTTGCCACCTGGATTCTGCGCGGGACGTCCTTCTGCTACGTCCTTCG
GCCCTCAATCCAAGCGGACCTTCCTTCCCGCGGCCTGCTGCCGGCTCTGCGGGCCTCTTCCGCGTCTTTC
GCCTTCGCCCTCAGACGAGTCGGATCTCCCTTTGGGCGCTCCCCGCATCGATGTCGACCTCGAGACCGGC
CGAACTCGAAGACCTAGAAAAAACATTGGAGCAATCACAAGTAGCAATACAGCAGCTACCAATGCTGATT
GTGCCTGGCTAGAAGCACAAGAGGAGGAGGAGGTGGGTTTTCCAGTCACACCTCAGGTACCTTTAAGACC
AATGACTTACAAGGCAGCTGTAGATCTTAGCCACTTTTTAAAAGAAAAGGGGGGACTGGAAGGGCTAATT
CACTCCCAACGAAGACAAGATATCCTTGATCTGTGGATCTACCACACACAAGGCTACTTCCCTGATTGGC
AGAACTACACACCAGGGCCAGGGATCAGATATCCACTGACCTTTGGATGGTGCTACAAGCTAGTACCAGT
TGAGCAAGAGAAGGTAGAAGAAGCCAATGAAGGAGAGAACACCCGCTTGTTACACCCTGTGAGCCTGCAT
GGGATGGATGACCCGGAGAGAGAAGTATTAGAGTGGAGGTTTGACAGCCGCCTAGCATTTCATCACATGG
CCCGAGAGCTGCATCCGGACTGTACTGGGTCTCTCTGGTTAGACCAGATCTGAGCCTGGGAGCTCTCTGG
CTAACTAGGGAACCCACTGCTTAAGCCTCAATAAAGCTTGCCTTGAGTGCTTCAAGTAGTGTGTGCCCGT
CTGTTGTGTGACTCTGGTAACTAGAGATCCCTCAGACCCTTTTAGTCAGTGTGGAAAATCTCTAGCAGGG
CCCGTTTAAACCCGCTGATCAGCCTCGACTGTGCCTTCTAGTTGCCAGCCATCTGTTGTTTGCCCCTCCC
CCGTGCCTTCCTTGACCCTGGAAGGTGCCACTCCCACTGTCCTTTCCTAATAAAATGAGGAAATTGCATC
GCATTGTCTGAGTAGGTGTCATTCTATTCTGGGGGGTGGGGTGGGGCAGGACAGCAAGGGGGAGGATTGG
GAAGACAATAGCAGGCATGCTGGGGATGCGGTGGGCTCTATGGCTTCTGAGGCGGAAAGAACCAGCTGGG
GCTCTAGGGGGTATCCCC
[124 nt withheld, positions 6599-6722]
C
[32 nt withheld, positions 6724-6755]
CA
[57 nt withheld, positions 6758-6814]
A
[49 nt withheld, positions 6816-6864]
CCTTTGACGTTGGAGTCCACGTTCTTT
[37 nt withheld, positions 6892-6928]
ACCCTATCTCGGTCTATTCTTTTGATTTATAAGGGATTTTGGGGATTTCGGCCTATTGGTTAAAAAATGA
GCTGATTTAACAAAAATTTAACGCGAATTAATTCTGTGGAATGTGTGTCAGTTAGGGTGTGGAAAGTCCC
CAGGCTCCCCAGCAGGCAGAAGTATGCAAAGCATGCATCTCAATTAGTCAGCAACCAGGTGTGGAAAGTC
CCCAGGCTCCCCAGCAGGCAGAAGTATGCAAAGCATGCATCTCAATTAGTCAGCAACCATAGTCCCGCCC
CTAACTCCGCCCATCCCGCCCCTAACTCCGCCCAGTTCCGCCCATTCTCCGCCCCATGGCTGACTAATTT
TTTTTATTTATGCAGAGGCCGAGGCCGCCTCGGCCTCTGAGCTATTCCAGAAGTAGTGAGGAGGCTTTTT
TGGAGGCCTAGGCTTTTGCAAAAAGCTCCCGGGAGCTTGTATATCCATTTTCGGATCTGATCAGCACGTG
TTGACAATTAATCATCGGCATAGTATATCGGCATAGTATAATACGACAAGGTGAGGAACTAAACCATGGC
CAAGTTGACCAGTGCCGTTCCGGTGCTCACCGCGCGCGACGTCGCCGGAGCGGTCGAGTTCTGGACCGAC
CGGCTCGGGTTCTCCCGGGACTTCGTGGAGGACGACTTCGCCGGTGTGGTCCGGGACGACGTGACCCTGT
TCATCAGCGCGGTCCAGGACCAGGTGGTGCCGGACAACACCCTGGCCTGGGTGTGGGTGCGCGGCCTGGA
CGAGCTGTACGCCGAGTGGTCGGAGGTCGTGTCCACGAACTTCCGGGACGCCTCCGGGCCGGCCATGACC
GAGATCGGCGAGCAGCCGTGGGGGCGGGAGTTCGCCCTGCGCGACCCGGCCGGCAACTGCGTGCACTTCG
TGGCCGAGGAGCAGGACTGACACGTGCTACGAGATTTCGATTCCACCGCCGCCTTCTATGAAAGGTTGGG
CTTCGGAATCGTTTTCCGGGACGCCGGCTGGATGATCCTCCAGCGCGGGGATCTCATGCTGGAGTTCTTC
GCCCACCCCAACTTGTTTATTGCAGCTTATAATGGTTACAAATAAAGCAATAGCATCACAAATTTCACAA
ATAAAGCATTTTTTTCACTGCATTCTAGTTGTGGTTTGTCCAAACTCATCAATGTATCTTATCATGTCTG
TATACCGTCGACCTCTAGCTAGAGCTTGGCGTAATCATGGTCATAGCTGTTTCCTGTGTGAAATTGTTAT
CCGCTCACAATTCCACACAACATACGAGCCGGAAGCATAAAGTGTAAAGCCTGGGGTGCCTAATGAGTGA
GCTAACTCACATTAATTGCGTTGCGCTCACTGCCCGCTTTCCAGTCGGGAAACCTGTCGTGCCAGCTGCA
TTAATGAATCGGCCAACGCGCGGGGAGAGGCGGTTTGCGTATTGGGCGCTCTTCCGCTTCCTCGCTCACT
GACTCGCTGCGCTCGGTCGTTCGGCTGCGGCGAGCGGTATCAGCTCACTCAAAGGCGGTAATACGGTTAT
CCACAGAATCAGGGGATAACGCAGGAAAGAACATGTGAGCAAAAGGCCAGCAAAAGGCCAGGAACCGTAA
AAAGGCCGCGTTGCTGGCGTTTTTCCATAGGCTCCGCCCCCCTGACGAGCATCACAAAAATCGACGCTCA
AGTCAGAGGTGGCGAAACCCGACAGGACTATAAAGATACCAGGCGTTTCCCCCTGGAAGCTCCCTCGTGC
GCTCTCCTGTTCCGACCCTGCCGCTTACCGGATACCTGTCCGCCTTTCTCCCTTCGGGAAGCGTGGCGCT
TTCTCAATGCTCACGCTGTAGGTATCTCAGTTCGGTGTAGGTCGTTCGCTCCAAGCTGGGCTGTGTGCAC
GAACCCCCCGTTCAGCCCGACCGCTGCGCCTTATCCGGTAACTATCGTCTTGAGTCCAACCCGGTAAGAC
ACGACTTATCGCCACTGGCAGCAGCCACTGGTAACAGGATTAGCAGAGCGAGGTATGTAGGCGGTGCTAC
AGAGTTCTTGAAGTGGTGGCCTAACTACGGCTACACTAGAAGGACAGTATTTGGTATCTGCGCTCTGCTG
AAGCCAGTTACCTTCGGAAAAAGAGTTGGTAGCTCTTGATCCGGCAAACAAACCACCGCTGGTAGCGGTG
GTTTTTTTGTTTGCAAGCAGCAGATTACGCGCAGAAAAAAAGGATCTCAAGAAGATCCTTTGATCTTTTC
TACGGGGTCTGACGCTCAGTGGAACGAAAACTCACGTTAAGGGATTTTGGTCATGAGATTATCAAAAAGG
ATCTTCACCTAGATCCTTTTAAATTAAAAATGAAGTTTTAAATCAATCTAAAGTATATATGAGTAAACTT
GGTCTGACAGTTACCAATGCTTAATCAGTGAGGCACCTATCTCAGCGATCTGTCTATTTCGTTCATCCAT
AGTTGCCTGACTCCCCGTCGTGTAGATAACTACGATACGGGAGGGCTTACCATCTGGCCCCAGTGCTGCA
ATGATACCGCGAGACCCACGCTCACCGGCTCCAGATTTATCAGCAATAAACCAGCCAGCCGGAAGGGCCG
AGCGCAGAAGTGGTCCTGCAACTTTATCCGCCTCCATCCAGTCTATTAATTGTTGCCGGGAAGCTAGAGT
AAGTAGTTCGCCAGTTAATAGTTTGCGCAACGTTGTTGCCATTGCTACAGGCATCGTGGTGTCACGCTCG
TCGTTTGGTATGGCTTCATTCAGCTCCGGTTCCCAACGATCAAGGCGAGTTACATGATCCCCCATGTTGT
GCAAAAAAGCGGTTAGCTCCTTCGGTCCTCCGATCGTTGTCAGAAGTAAGTTGGCCGCAGTGTTATCACT
CATGGTTATGGCAGCACTGCATAATTCTCTTACTGTCATGCCATCCGTAAGATGCTTTTCTGTGACTGGT
GAGTACTCAACCAAGTCATTCTGAGAATAGTGTATGCGGCGACCGAGTTGCTCTTGCCCGGCGTCAATAC
GGGATAATACCGCGCCACATAGCAGAACTTTAAAAGTGCTCATCATTGGAAAACGTTCTTCGGGGCGAAA
ACTCTCAAGGATCTTACCGCTGTTGAGATCCAGTTCGATGTAACCCACTCGTGCACCCAACTGATCTTCA
GCATCTTTTACTTTCACCAGCGTTTCTGGGTGAGCAAAAACAGGAAGGCAAAATGCCGCAAAAAAGGGAA
TAAGGGCGACACGGAAATGTTGAATACTCATACTCTTCCTTTTTCAATATTATTGAAGCATTTATCAGGG
TTATTGTCTCATGAGCGGATACATATTTGAATGTATTTAGAAAAATAAACAAATAGGGGTTCCGCGCACA
TTTCCCCGAAAAGTGCCACCTGAC
Features (pLannotate 1.2.2; 33 found; start..end, strand, type, name):
     31..83      -  misc_feature   bom (fragment): basis of mobility region from pBR322
    238..617     +  enhancer       CMV enhancer: human cytomegalovirus immediate early enhancer
    618..807     +  promoter       CMV promoter (fragment): human cytomegalovirus (CMV) immediate early promoter
    815..995     +  LTR            5' LTR (truncated): truncated 5' long terminal repeat (LTR) from HIV-1
   1042..1167    +  misc_feature   HIV-1 Ψ: packaging signal of human immunodeficiency virus type 1
   1151..1514    +  CDS            HIV-1 gag (fragment): gag protein from human immunodeficiency virus 1; gag
   1660..1893    +  misc_feature   RRE: The Rev response element (RRE) of HIV-1 allows for Rev-dependent mRNA export from the nucleus to the cytoplasm.
   2270..2370    +  CDS            Rev (fragment): human immunodeficiency virus 1 (HIV-1) Rev protein; rev; enhances nuclear export of unspliced and incompletely spliced viral mRNAs
   2420..2537    +  misc_feature   cPPT/CTS: central polypurine tract and central termination sequence of HIV-1
   2602..3815    +  promoter       UbC promoter: human ubiquitin C promoter
   3826..3850    -  misc_feature   MCS (fragment): pUC18/19 multiple cloning site
   3854..4699    +  CDS            d2EGFP: EGFP destabilized by fusion to residues 422-461 of mouse ornithine decarboxylase, giving an in vivo half-life of ~2 hours mammalian codon-optimized
   4707..4729    +  ncRNA          5' miR-155 (fragment): sequence upstream of the precursor of mouse miR-155 microRNA (Uva et al., 2013) miRNA
   4922..4963    +  ncRNA          3' miR-155: sequence downstream of the precursor of mouse miR-155 microRNA (Uva et al., 2013) miRNA
   4964..4987    +  misc_feature   MCS (fragment): pBluescript multiple cloning site
   4987..5567    +  misc_feature   WPRE: woodchuck hepatitis virus posttranscriptional regulatory element
   5628..6110    +  CDS            nef (fragment): NEF_HV1LA - Experimental evidence at protein level: Swiss-Prot protein existence level 1. Extracellular Nef protein targets CD4(+) T-lymphocytes for apoptosis by interacting with CXCR4 surface receptors. From Human immunodeficiency virus type 1 group M subtype B (isolate Lai) (HIV-1).
   6117..6297    +  LTR            5' LTR (truncated): truncated 5' long terminal repeat (LTR) from HIV-1
   6329..6553    +  polyA_signal   bGH poly(A) signal: bovine growth hormone polyadenylation signal
   6557..6578    +  promoter       SV40 promoter (fragment): SV40 enhancer and early promoter
   6599..7027    +  rep_origin     f1 ori (sequence partly withheld): f1 bacteriophage origin of replication; arrow indicates direction of (+) strand synthesis
   7041..7370    +  promoter       SV40 promoter: SV40 enhancer and early promoter
   7418..7465    +  promoter       EM7 promoter: synthetic bacterial promoter&nbsp
   7484..7858    +  CDS            BleoR: antibiotic-binding protein; Sh ble from Streptoalloteichus hindustanus; confers resistance to bleomycin, phleomycin, and Zeocin™
   7868..7993    +  CDS            ble (fragment): BLE_KLEPN - Experimental evidence at protein level: Swiss-Prot protein existence level 1. Binding protein with a strong affinity to the bleomycin family of antibiotics. Binds to CL990; an antimitotic-antibiotic compound. From Klebsiella pneumoniae.
   7988..8109    +  polyA_signal   SV40 poly(A) signal: SV40 polyadenylation signal
   8182..8198    -  protein_bind   lac operator: The lac repressor binds to the lac operator to inhibit transcription in E. coli. This inhibition can be relieved by adding lactose or isopropyl-β-D-thiogalactopyranoside (IPTG). lac repressor encoded by lacI
   8206..8236    -  promoter       lac promoter: promoter for the E. coli lac operon
   8251..8272    -  protein_bind   CAP binding site: CAP binding activates transcription in the presence of cAMP. E. coli catabolite activator protein
   8285..8377    -  CDS            lacI (fragment): lac repressor; lacI; The lac repressor binds to the lac operator to inhibit transcription in E. coli. This inhibition can be relieved by adding lactose or isopropyl-β-D-thiogalactopyranoside (IPTG).
   8560..9148    -  rep_origin     ori: high-copy-number ColE1/pMB1/pBR322/pUC origin of replication
   9319..10179   -  CDS            AmpR: β-lactamase; bla; confers resistance to ampicillin, carbenicillin, and related antibiotics
  10180..10284   -  promoter       AmpR promoter: bla
