[The description below was written by a language model from this plasmid's Addgene catalogue record and pLannotate feature annotations shown in this document.]
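Description:
FUGW-d2GFP-200 is a third-generation-style HIV-1 lentiviral transfer plasmid built on the FUGW backbone and designed as a fluorescent sensor of miR-200 family activity. It is propagated in E. coli through a high-copy ColE1/pUC-type origin with ampicillin selection (AmpR under its bla promoter). The backbone also carries an f1 origin and an SV40/EM7-driven BleoR cassette with an SV40 poly(A) signal. This cassette lies outside the LTR-flanked region, so it would not be packaged into virus. Viral RNA is produced from a CMV enhancer/promoter fused to a truncated 5' LTR. The Ψ packaging signal with a partial gag sequence, the RRE for Rev-dependent nuclear export, and the cPPT/CTS follow it. A second truncated LTR, preceded by a nef fragment and followed by a bGH poly(A) signal, closes the viral genome.

The payload is a constitutive expression cassette in which the human ubiquitin C promoter drives d2EGFP. This is EGFP fused to the mouse ornithine decarboxylase degradation domain, which gives a half-life of about two hours so that fluorescence tracks recent changes in expression. According to the catalogue entry, five miR-200 family binding sites regulate the reporter. The feature table does not annotate them as such, but they presumably sit in the unannotated stretch of the 3' UTR between two short miR-155 flanking sequences. A WPRE follows to enhance transcript expression. Cells with high miR-200 activity, typical of the epithelial state, should repress d2GFP, while mesenchymal-like cells with low miR-200 remain green. The associated publication title indicates use as part of a dual fluorescent sensor for following transitions between epithelial and mesenchymal states.
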