Addgene plasmid #79602: FUGW-d2GFP-200
Purpose: FUGW lentiviral vector with constiutively expressed destabilized GFP (d2GFP) regulated by 5 miR-200 family binding sites
Depositing lab: Jeffrey Rosen. Depositing organization: Baylor College of Medicine. Publication: The Z-cad dual fluorescent sensor detects dynamic changes between the epithelial and mesenchymal cellular states. Toneff MJ, Sreekumar A, Tinnirello A, Hollander PD, Habib S, Li S, Ellis MJ, Xin L, Mani SA, Rosen JM. BMC Biol. 2016 Jun 17;14(1):47. 10.1186/s12915-016-0269-y PubMed 27317311.
Backbone
  Vector backbone: FUGW
  Vector type: Lentiviral
Growth in bacteria
  Bacterial resistance: Ampicillin, 100 μg/mL
  Growth temperature: 37°C
  Growth strain: NEB Stable
  Copy number: High Copy
Gene/Insert
  Gene/Insert name: d2GFP + miR-200 family targets
  Insert size (bp): 1070
Terms and licenses: Academic/Nonprofit Terms; Industry Terms: Not Available to Industry
How to cite: FUGW-d2GFP-200 was a gift from Jeffrey Rosen (Addgene plasmid # 79602 ; http://n2t.net/addgene:79602 ; RRID:Addgene_79602)
