>Addgene plasmid #79602 | FUGW-d2GFP-200 | addgene partial sequence | sequence record 152495 | hUBCpro-F 5'-TGAAGCTCCGGTTTTGAACT-3'
AGTTTTTTAGGCACCTTTTGAAATGTAATCATTTGGGTCAATATGTAATTTTCAGTGTTAGACTAGTAAA
TTGTCCGCTAAATTCTGGCCGTTTTTGGCTTTTTTGTTAGACGAAGCTTGGGCTGCAGGTCGACTCTAGA
GGATCCCACCATGGTGAGCAAGGGCGAGGAGCTGTTCACCGGGGTGGTGCCCATCCTGGTCGAGCTGGAC
GGCGACGTAAACGGCCACAAGTTCAGCGTGTCCGGCGAGGGCGAGGGCGATGCCACCTACGGCAAGCTGA
CCCTGAAGTTCATCTGCACCACCGGCAAGCTGCCCGTGCCCTGGCCCACCCTCGTGACCACCCTGACCTA
CGGCGTGCAGTGCTTCAGCCGCTACCCCGACCACATGAAGCAGCACGACTTCTTCAAGTCCGCCATGCCC
GAAGGCTACGTCCAGGAGCGCACCATCTTCTTCAAGGACGACGGCAACTACAAGACCCGCGCCGAGGTGA
AGTTCGAGGGCGACACCCTGGTGAACCGCATCGAGCTGAAGGGCATCGACTTCAAGGAGGACGGCAACAT
CCTGGGGCACAAGCTGGAGTACAACTACAACAGCCACAACGTCTATATCATGGCCGACAAGCAGAAGAAC
GGCATCAAGGTGAACTTCAAGATCCGCCACAACATCGAGGACGGCAGCGTGCAGCTCGCCGACCACTACC
AGCAGAACACCCCCATCGGCGACGGCCCCGTGCTGCTGCCCGACAACCACTACCTGAGCACCCAGTCCGC
CCTGAGCAAAGACCCCAACGAGAAGCGCGATCACATGGTCCTGCTGGAGTTCGTGACCGCCGCCGGGATC
ACTCTCGGCATGGACGAGCTGTACAAGAAGCTTAGCCATGGCTTCCCGCCGGA
