>Addgene plasmid #79602 | FUGW-d2GFP-200 | addgene partial sequence | sequence record 152496 | WPRE-R 5'-CATAGCGTAAAAGGAGCAACA-3'
AATTTTGTAATCCAGAGGTTGATTATCGATAAGCTTGATATCGAATTGGCCATTTGTTCCATGTGAGTGC
TAGTAACAGGCCTTGTGTCCTGCTAGCTAATACTGGACGTAATGCCGTAAGTTCTCTAAGTTCTCTTAAT
ACTGGCCGTAATGATGGAAAGTTCTCTAAGTTCTCTTAATACTGGACGTAATGATGAAAGTTCTCTAAGT
TCTCTTAACACTGGACGTAAAGATGGAAGTTCTCTAAGTTCTCTTAACACTGGACGTAACGATGTCCTAG
CTACAGCCTTCAGCAAGCCTCCAGAATTCGCCTACACATTGATCCTAGCAGAAGCACAGGCTGCAGGGTG
ACGGTCCATCCCGCTCTCCTGGGCACAAGACATGGGCAGCGTGCCATCATCCTGCTCCTCCACCTCCGGC
GGGAAGCCATGGCTAAGCTTCTTGTACAGCTCGTCCATGCCGAGAGTGATCCCGGCGGCGGTCACGAACT
CCAGCAGGACCATGTGATCGCGCTTCTCGTTGGGGTCTTTGCTCAGGGCGGACTGGGTGCTCAGGTAGTG
GTTGTCGGGCAGCAGCACGGGGCCGTCGCCGATGGGGGTGTTCTGCTGGTAGTGGTCGGCGAGCTGCACG
CTGCCGTCCTCGATGTTGTGGCGGATCTTGAAGTTCACCTTGATGCCGTTCTTCTGCTTGTCGGCCATGA
TATAGACGTTGTGGCTGTTGTAGTTGTACTCCAGCTTGTGCCCCAGGATGTTGCCGTCCTCCTTGAAGTC
GATGCCCTTCAGCTCGATGCGGTTCACCAGGGTGTCGCCCTCGAACTTCACCTCGGCGCGGGTCTTGTAG
TTGCCGTCGTCCTTGAA
